Addgene plasmid #156609: pD649-HAsp-LTBR-Fc(DAPA)-AviTag-6xHis
Purpose: Mammalian expression of cell-surface protein extracellular domain fused to Fc(DAPA)-Avi-6xHis. Protein is secreted from cells.
Depositing lab: Chris Garcia. Depositing organization: Stanford University. Publication: A Human IgSF Cell-Surface Interactome Reveals a Complex Network of Protein-Protein Interactions. Wojtowicz WM, Vielmetter J, Fernandes RA, Siepe DH, Eastman CL, Chisholm GB, Cox S, Klock H, Anderson PW, Rue SM, Miller JJ, Glaser SM, Bragstad ML, Vance J, Lam AW, Lesley SA, Zinn K, Garcia KC. Cell. 2020 Aug 20;182(4):1027-1043.e17. doi: 10.1016/j.cell.2020.07.025. PubMed 32822567.
Backbone
  Vector backbone: pD649
  Backbone size w/o insert (bp): 6106
  Vector type: Mammalian Expression
Growth in bacteria
  Bacterial resistance: Ampicillin, 100 μg/mL
  Growth temperature: 37°C
  Growth strain: DH5alpha
  Copy number: High Copy
Gene/Insert
  Gene/Insert name: LTBR (alt name: TNR3)
  Species: H. sapiens (human)
  Insert size (bp): 591
  Mutation: Fc region of human IgG contains D265A and P329A mutations (DAPA)
  Entrez Gene: LTBR (a.k.a. D12S370, LT-BETA-R, TNF-R-III, TNFCR, TNFR-RP, TNFR2-RP, TNFR3, TNFRSF3)
  Promoter: CMV/SP6
  Tag / fusion protein: Fc(DAPA)-AviTag-6xHis (C terminal on backbone)
  Cloning method: Restriction Enzyme; 5′ cloning site GCGGCCGC (not destroyed); 3′ cloning site GGCGCGCC (not destroyed)
  Sequencing primers: 5′ ATTTAGGTGACACTATAG; 3′ CACGTACCAGTTGAACTTCACC
Resource information
  A portion of this plasmid was derived from a plasmid made by: synthesis by ThermoFisher
Terms and licenses: Academic/Nonprofit Terms; Industry Terms: Not Available to Industry
Depositor comments: Some plasmids in this collection may have an IS4-like element ISVsa5 family transposase upstream of the CMV promoter.
How to cite: pD649-HAsp-LTBR-Fc(DAPA)-AviTag-6xHis was a gift from Chris Garcia (Addgene plasmid # 156609 ; http://n2t.net/addgene:156609 ; RRID:Addgene_156609)
