[The description below was written by a language model from this plasmid's Addgene catalogue record and pLannotate feature annotations shown in this document.]
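Description:
pD649-HAsp-LTBR-Fc(DAPA)-AviTag-6xHis is a mammalian expression plasmid built on the pD649 backbone for producing the extracellular domain of human LTBR (lymphotoxin-β receptor, TNFRSF3) as a secreted Fc fusion protein. It is maintained in E. coli as a high-copy plasmid through a ColE1/pUC-type origin and is selected with ampicillin via an intact β-lactamase gene. The annotation also shows short remnants of other elements (KanR, lacZα, rrnB T2 and f1 ori fragments), which appear to be backbone vestiges rather than functional parts.

Expression is driven by the CMV immediate-early enhancer and promoter, followed by a fragment of CMV intron A and an SP6 promoter that can serve for in vitro transcription or as a sequencing priming site. The open reading frame begins with a secretion signal: the plasmid name indicates an HA signal peptide, while the automated annotation matches part of this region to a mouse IgH signal sequence. This is followed by the LTBR ectodomain, cloned between preserved NotI and AscI sites so that ectodomains can be exchanged as cassettes. Downstream is a human IgG1 Fc region carrying the D265A and P329A (DAPA) mutations, which are generally used to reduce Fc effector interactions. An AviTag for site-specific biotinylation and a 6xHis tag for metal-affinity purification come next, both recorded in the catalogue but not picked up in the feature table, and the unit ends in a bGH polyadenylation signal. A separate SV40/EM7-driven cassette containing a puromycin resistance coding region with an SV40 poly(A) signal could allow selection in mammalian cells.

The construct belongs to a collection used to map extracellular protein–protein interactions among human cell-surface proteins. The depositor notes that some plasmids in the set may carry an IS4-like transposase insertion upstream of the CMV promoter, though none is annotated here.
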