Features (pLannotate 1.2.2; 21 found; start..end, strand, type, name):
    119..143     -  CDS            KanR (fragment): aminoglycoside phosphotransferase; aph(3')-Ia; confers resistance to kanamycin
    254..842     +  rep_origin     ori: high-copy-number ColE1/pMB1/pBR322/pUC origin of replication
   1067..1084    +  terminator     rrnB T2 terminator (fragment): transcription terminator T2 from the E. coli rrnB gene
   1109..1128    -  CDS            lacZα (fragment): LacZα fragment of β-galactosidase; lacZ fragment
   1584..1600    +  protein_bind   lac operator: The lac repressor binds to the lac operator to inhibit transcription in E. coli. This inhibition can be relieved by adding lactose or isopropyl-β-D-thiogalactopyranoside (IPTG). lac repressor encoded by lacI
   1843..2146    +  enhancer       CMV enhancer: human cytomegalovirus immediate early enhancer
   2147..2350    +  promoter       CMV promoter: human cytomegalovirus (CMV) immediate early promoter
   2486..2529    +  intron         CMV intron (fragment): modified intron A from human cytomegalovirus
   2581..2599    +  promoter       SP6 promoter: promoter for bacteriophage SP6 RNA polymerase
   2603..2640    +  CDS            IgH signal sequence (fragment): signal sequence from the mouse immunoglobulin heavy chain variable region
   2719..3339    +  CDS            LTBR (fragment): TNR3_HUMAN - Also known as D12S370, TNFCR, TNFR3, TNFRSF3. Experimental evidence at protein level: Swiss-Prot protein existence level 1. Receptor for the heterotrimeric lymphotoxin containing LTA and LTB, and for TNFS14/LIGHT. Promotes apoptosis via TRAF3 and TRAF5. May play a role in the development of lymphoid organs. From Homo sapiens (Human).
   3355..4032    +  CDS            IGHG1 (fragment): IGHG1_HUMAN - Experimental evidence at protein level: Swiss-Prot protein existence level 1. Constant region of immunoglobulin heavy chains. Immunoglobulins, also known as antibodies, are membrane-bound or secreted glycoproteins produced by B lymphocytes. In the recognition phase of humoral immunity, the membrane-bound immunoglobulins serve as receptors which, upon binding of a specific antigen, trigger the clonal expansion and differentiation of B lymphocytes into immunoglobulins- secreting plasma cells. Secreted immunoglobulins mediate the effector phase of humoral immunity, which results in
   4247..4358    +  polyA_signal   bGH poly(A) signal: bovine growth hormone polyadenylation signal
   4359..4467    +  rep_origin     f1 ori (fragment): f1 bacteriophage origin of replication; arrow indicates direction of (+) strand synthesis
   4481..4810    +  promoter       SV40 promoter: SV40 enhancer and early promoter
   4858..4905    +  promoter       EM7 promoter: synthetic bacterial promoter&nbsp
   4924..5523    +  CDS            PuroR (fragment): puromycin N-acetyltransferase; pac from Streptomyces; confers resistance to puromycin
   5533..5658    +  CDS            ble (fragment): BLE_KLEPN - Experimental evidence at protein level: Swiss-Prot protein existence level 1. Binding protein with a strong affinity to the bleomycin family of antibiotics. Binds to CL990; an antimitotic-antibiotic compound. From Klebsiella pneumoniae.
   5653..5774    +  polyA_signal   SV40 poly(A) signal: SV40 polyadenylation signal
   5827..6687    -  CDS            AmpR: β-lactamase; bla; confers resistance to ampicillin, carbenicillin, and related antibiotics
   6690..89      -  promoter       AmpR promoter (fragment) (across the origin): bla
>Addgene plasmid #156609 | pD649-HAsp-LTBR-Fc(DAPA)-AviTag-6xHis | addgene full sequence | sequence record 426829 | Addgene NGS Result
TTTCAATATTATTGAAGCATTTATCAGGGTTATTGTCTCATGAGCGGATACATATTTGAATGTATTTAGA
AAAATAAACAAATAGGGGTCAGTGTTACAACCAATTAACCAATTCTGAACATTATCGCGAGCCCATTTAT
ACCTGAATATGGCTCATAACACCCCTTGCTCATGACCAAAATCCCTTAACGTGAGTTACGCGCGCGTCGT
TCCACTGAGCGTCAGACCCCGTAGAAAAGATCAAAGGATCTTCTTGAGATCCTTTTTTTCTGCGCGTAAT
CTGCTGCTTGCAAACAAAAAAACCACCGCTACCAGCGGTGGTTTGTTTGCCGGATCAAGAGCTACCAACT
CTTTTTCCGAAGGTAACTGGCTTCAGCAGAGCGCAGATACCAAATACTGTTCTTCTAGTGTAGCCGTAGT
TAGCCCACCACTTCAAGAACTCTGTAGCACCGCCTACATACCTCGCTCTGCTAATCCTGTTACCAGTGGC
TGCTGCCAGTGGCGATAAGTCGTGTCTTACCGGGTTGGACTCAAGACGATAGTTACCGGATAAGGCGCAG
CGGTCGGGCTGAACGGGGGGTTCGTGCACACAGCCCAGCTTGGAGCGAACGACCTACACCGAACTGAGAT
ACCTACAGCGTGAGCTATGAGAAAGCGCCACGCTTCCCGAAGGGAGAAAGGCGGACAGGTATCCGGTAAG
CGGCAGGGTCGGAACAGGAGAGCGCACGAGGGAGCTTCCAGGGGGAAACGCCTGGTATCTTTATAGTCCT
GTCGGGTTTCGCCACCTCTGACTTGAGCGTCGATTTTTGTGATGCTCGTCAGGGGGGCGGAGCCTATGGA
AAAACGCCAGCAACGCGGCCTTTTTACGGTTCCTGGCCTTTTGCTGGCCTTTTGCTCACATGTTCTTTCC
TGCGTTATCCCCTGATTCTGTGGATAACCGTATTACCGCCTTTGAGTGAGCTGATACCGCTCGCCGCAGC
CGAACGACCGAGCGCAGCGAGTCAGTGAGCGAGGAAGCGGAAGGCGAGAGTAGGGAACTGCCAGGCATCA
AACTAAGCAGAAGGCCCCTGACGGATGGCCTTTTTGCGTTTCTACAAACTCTTTCTGTGTTGTAAAACGA
CGGCCAGTCTTAAGCTCGGGCCCCCTGGGCGGTTCTGATAACGAGTAATCGTTAATCCGCAAATAACGTA
AAAACCCGCTTCGGCGGGTTTTTTTATGGGGGGAGTTTAGGGAAAGAGCATTTGTCAGAATATTTAAGGG
CGCCTGTCACTTTGCTTGATATATGAGAATTATTTAACCTTATAAATGAGAAAAAAGCAACGCACTTTAA
ATAAGATACGTTGCTTTTTCGATTGATGAACACCTATAATTAAACTATTCATCTATTATTTATGATTTTT
TGTATATACAATATTTCTAGTTTGTTAAAGAGAATTAAGAAAATAAATCTCGAAAATAATAAAGGGAAAA
TCAGTTTTTGATATCAAAATTATACATGTCAACGATAATACAAAATATAATACAAACTATAAGATGTTAT
CAGTATTTATTATCATTTAGAATAAATTTTGTGTCGCCCTTAATTGTGAGCGGATAACAATTACGAGCTT
CATGCACAGTGGCGTTGACTCAATATTGGCCATTAGCCATATTATTCATTGGTTATATAGCATAAATCAA
TATTGGCTATTGGCCATTGCATACGTTGTATCTATATCATAATATGTACATTTATATTGGCTCATGTCCA
ATATGACCGCCATGTTGGCATTGATTATTGACTAGTTATTAATAGTAATCAATTACGGGGTCATTAGTTC
ATAGCCCATATATGGAGTTCCGCGTTACATAACTTACGGTAAATGGCCCGCCTGGCTGACCGCCCAACGA
CCCCCGCCCATTGACGTCAATAATGACGTATGTTCCCATAGTAACGCCAATAGGGACTTTCCATTGACGT
CAATGGGTGGAGTATTTACGGTAAACTGCCCACTTGGCAGTACATCAAGTGTATCATATGCCAAGTACGC
CCCCTATTGACGTCAATGACGGTAAATGGCCCGCCTGGCATTATGCCCAGTACATGACCTTATGGGACTT
TCCTACTTGGCAGTACATCTACGTATTAGTCATCGCTATTACCATGGTGATGCGGTTTTGGCAGTACATC
AATGGGCGTGGATAGCGGTTTGACTCACGGGGATTTCCAAGTCTCCACCCCATTGACGTCAATGGGAGTT
TGTTTTGGCACCAAAATCAACGGGACTTTCCAAAATGTCGTAACAACTCCGCCCCATTGACGCAAATGGG
CGGTAGGCGTGTACGGTGGGAGGTCTATATAAGCAGAGCTCGTTTAGTGAACCGTCAGATCGCCTGGAGA
CGCCATCCACGCTGTTTTGACCTCCATAGAAGACACCGGGACCGATCCAGCCTCCGCGGCCGGGAACGGT
GCATTGGAACGCGGATTCCCCGTGCCAAGAGTGACGTAAGTACCGCCTATAGAGTCTATAGGCCCACCCC
CTTGGCTTCGTTAGAACGCGGCTACAATTAATACATAACCTTATGTATCATACACATACGATTTAGGTGA
CACTATAGAATAACATCCACTTTGCCTTTCTCTCCACAGGTGTCCACTCCCAGGTCCAACTGCACCTCGG
TTCTATCGAAAACGCGCCTGCTAGCGCCACCATGAAGACCATCATTGCCCTGAGCTACATCTTCTGCCTG
GTGTTCGCTGCGGCCGCCCAAGCTGTTCCTCCATATGCCAGCGAGAACCAGACCTGCCGGGACCAAGAGA
AAGAGTACTACGAGCCCCAGCACCGGATCTGCTGTAGCAGATGTCCTCCTGGCACATACGTGTCCGCCAA
GTGCAGCAGAATCAGAGACACCGTGTGTGCCACCTGTGCCGAGAACAGCTACAACGAGCACTGGAACTAC
CTGACCATCTGCCAGCTGTGTAGACCCTGCGATCCTGTGATGGGCCTCGAGGAAATCGCCCCTTGCACCA
GCAAGCGCAAGACCCAGTGTAGATGCCAGCCAGGCATGTTTTGTGCCGCCTGGGCTCTCGAGTGTACACA
CTGTGAACTGCTGAGCGATTGCCCACCTGGAACAGAGGCCGAGCTGAAGGATGAAGTCGGCAAGGGCAAC
AATCACTGCGTGCCATGCAAGGCCGGACACTTCCAGAATACCAGCTCTCCTAGTGCCAGGTGCCAGCCTC
ACACCAGATGTGAAAATCAGGGCCTCGTGGAAGCTGCCCCTGGCACAGCTCAAAGCGATACCACATGCAA
GAACCCTCTGGAACCCCTGCCTCCTGAGATGAGCGGCACAATGCTTATGGGCGCGCCGGGCGGCGACAAG
ACCCACACCTGCCCCCCCTGCCCAGCTCCAGAACTGCTGGGAGGGCCTTCCGTGTTCCTGTTCCCCCCCA
AGCCCAAGGACACCCTGATGATCAGCAGGACCCCCGAGGTGACCTGCGTGGTGGTGGCCGTGTCCCACGA
GGACCCAGAGGTGAAGTTCAACTGGTACGTGGACGGCGTGGAGGTGCACAACGCCAAGACCAAGCCCAGA
GAGGAGCAGTACAACAGCACCTACAGGGTGGTGTCCGTGCTGACCGTGCTGCACCAGGACTGGCTGAACG
GCAAAGAATACAAGTGCAAAGTCTCCAACAAGGCCCTGGCTGCCCCAATCGAAAAGACAATCAGCAAGGC
CAAGGGCCAGCCACGGGAGCCCCAGGTGTACACCCTGCCCCCCAGCCGGGAGGAGATGACCAAGAACCAG
GTGTCCCTGACCTGTCTGGTGAAGGGCTTCTACCCCAGCGATATCGCCGTGGAGTGGGAGAGCAACGGCC
AGCCCGAGAACAACTACAAGACCACCCCCCCAGTGCTGGACAGCGACGGCAGCTTCTTCCTGTACAGCAA
GCTGACCGTGGACAAGTCCAGGTGGCAGCAGGGCAACGTGTTCAGCTGCAGCGTGATGCACGAGGCCCTG
CACAACCACTACACCCAGAAGTCCCTGAGCCTGAGCCCCGGCGGCAGCGGTCTTAATGATATTTTCGAGG
CTCAGAAGATTGAGTGGCATGAACACCACCACCATCACCACTAAGGCCGGCCTGTAGTCACTGGCACAAC
GCGTTACCCGGTAAGCCAATCGGGTATACACGGTCGTCATACTGCAGACAGGGTTCTTCTACTTTGCAAG
ATAGTCTTGAGTAGTAAAATAAATAGATAGAGAAAATCAGCCTCGACTGTGCCTTCTAGTTGCCAGCCAT
CTGTTGTTTGCCCCTCCCCCGTGCCTTCCTTGACCCTGGAAGGTGCCACTCCCACTGTCCTTTCCTAATA
AAATGAGGAAATTGCATCACAACACTCAACCCTATCTCGGTCTATTCTTTTGATTTATAAGGGATTTTGC
CGATTTCGGCCTATTGGTTAAAAAATGAGCTGATTTAACAAAAATTTAACGCGAATTAATTCTGTGGAAT
GTGTGTCAGTTAGGGTGTGGAAAGTCCCCAGGCTCCCCAGCAGGCAGAAGTATGCAAAGCATGCATCTCA
ATTAGTCAGCAACCAGGTGTGGAAAGTCCCCAGGCTCCCCAGCAGGCAGAAGTATGCAAAGCATGCATCT
CAATTAGTCAGCAACCATAGTCCCGCCCCTAACTCCGCCCATCCCGCCCCTAACTCCGCCCAGTTCCGCC
CATTCTCCGCCCCATGGCTGACTAATTTTTTTTATTTATGCAGAGGCCGAGGCCGCCTCTGCCTCTGAGC
TATTCCAGAAGTAGTGAGGAGGCTTTTTTGGAGGCCTAGGCTTTTGCAAAAAGCTCCCGGGAGCTTGTAT
ATCCATTTTCGGATCTGATCAGCACGTGTTGACAATTAATCATCGGCATAGTATATCGGCATAGTATAAT
ACGACAAGGTGAGGAACTAAACCATGACCGAGTACAAGCCCACGGTGCGCCTCGCCACCCGCGACGACGT
CCCCAGGGCCGTACGCACCCTCGCCGCCGCGTTCGCCGACTACCCCGCCACGCGCCACACCGTCGATCCG
GACCGCCACATCGAGCGGGTCACCGAGCTGCAAGAACTCTTCCTCACGCGCGTCGGGCTCGACATCGGCA
AGGTGTGGGTCGCGGACGACGGCGCCGCGGTGGCGGTCTGGACCACGCCGGAGAGCGTCGAAGCGGGGGC
GGTGTTCGCCGAGATCGGCCCGCGCATGGCCGAGTTGAGCGGTTCCCGGCTGGCCGCGCAGCAACAGATG
GAAGGCCTCCTGGCGCCGCACCGGCCCAAGGAGCCCGCGTGGTTCCTGGCCACCGTCGGCGTCTCGCCCG
ACCACCAGGGCAAGGGTCTGGGCAGCGCCGTCGTGCTCCCCGGAGTGGAGGCGGCCGAGCGCGCCGGGGT
GCCCGCCTTCCTGGAGACATCCGCGCCCCGCAACCTCCCCTTCTACGAGCGGCTCGGCTTCACCGTCACC
GCCGACGTCGAGGTGCCCGAAGGACCGCGCACCTGGTGCATGACCCGCAAGCCCGGTGCCTGACACGTGC
TACGAGATTTCGATTCCACCGCCGCCTTCTATGAAAGGTTGGGCTTCGGAATCGTTTTCCGGGACGCCGG
CTGGATGATCCTCCAGCGCGGGGATCTCATGCTGGAGTTCTTCGCCCACCCCAACTTGTTTATTGCAGCT
TATAATGGTTACAAATAAAGCAATAGCATCACAAATTTCACAAATAAAGCATTTTTTTCACTGCATTCTA
GTTGTGGTTTGTCCAAACTCATCAATGTATCTTATCATGTCTGTATACCGTCGACCTCTAGCTAGAGCTT
GGCGTAATCATGGTCATTACCAATGCTTAATCAGTGAGGCACCTATCTCAGCGATCTGTCTATTTCGTTC
ATCCATAGTTGCCTGACTCCCCGTCGTGTAGATAACTACGATACGGGAGGGCTTACCATCTGGCCCCAGC
GCTGCGATGATACCGCGAGAACCACGCTCACCGGCTCCGGATTTATCAGCAATAAACCAGCCAGCCGGAA
GGGCCGAGCGCAGAAGTGGTCCTGCAACTTTATCCGCCTCCATCCAGTCTATTAATTGTTGCCGGGAAGC
TAGAGTAAGTAGTTCGCCAGTTAATAGTTTGCGCAACGTTGTTGCCATCGCTACAGGCATCGTGGTGTCA
CGCTCGTCGTTTGGTATGGCTTCATTCAGCTCCGGTTCCCAACGATCAAGGCGAGTTACATGATCCCCCA
TGTTGTGCAAAAAAGCGGTTAGCTCCTTCGGTCCTCCGATCGTTGTCAGAAGTAAGTTGGCCGCAGTGTT
ATCACTCATGGTTATGGCAGCACTGCATAATTCTCTTACTGTCATGCCATCCGTAAGATGCTTTTCTGTG
ACTGGTGAGTACTCAACCAAGTCATTCTGAGAATAGTGTATGCGGCGACCGAGTTGCTCTTGCCCGGCGT
CAATACGGGATAATACCGCGCCACATAGCAGAACTTTAAAAGTGCTCATCATTGGAAAACGTTCTTCGGG
GCGAAAACTCTCAAGGATCTTACCGCTGTTGAGATCCAGTTCGATGTAACCCACTCGTGCACCCAACTGA
TCTTCAGCATCTTTTACTTTCACCAGCGTTTCTGGGTGAGCAAAAACAGGAAGGCAAAATGCCGCAAAAA
AGGGAATAAGGGCGACACGGAAATGTTGAATACTCATATTCTTCCTT
