>Addgene plasmid #156609 | pD649-HAsp-LTBR-Fc(DAPA)-AviTag-6xHis | depositor partial sequence | sequence record 302328 | insert (extracellular domain)
CAAGCTGTTCCTCCATATGCCAGCGAGAACCAGACCTGCCGGGACCAAGAGAAAGAGTACTACGAGCCCC
AGCACCGGATCTGCTGTAGCAGATGTCCTCCTGGCACATACGTGTCCGCCAAGTGCAGCAGAATCAGAGA
CACCGTGTGTGCCACCTGTGCCGAGAACAGCTACAACGAGCACTGGAACTACCTGACCATCTGCCAGCTG
TGTAGACCCTGCGATCCTGTGATGGGCCTCGAGGAAATCGCCCCTTGCACCAGCAAGCGCAAGACCCAGT
GTAGATGCCAGCCAGGCATGTTTTGTGCCGCCTGGGCTCTCGAGTGTACACACTGTGAACTGCTGAGCGA
TTGCCCACCTGGAACAGAGGCCGAGCTGAAGGATGAAGTCGGCAAGGGCAACAATCACTGCGTGCCATGC
AAGGCCGGACACTTCCAGAATACCAGCTCTCCTAGTGCCAGGTGCCAGCCTCACACCAGATGTGAAAATC
AGGGCCTCGTGGAAGCTGCCCCTGGCACAGCTCAAAGCGATACCACATGCAAGAACCCTCTGGAACCCCT
GCCTCCTGAGATGAGCGGCACAATGCTTATG
